Addgene plasmid #208607: HT142_pAAV_EF1a_fDiO_Voltron2
Purpose: Expressing Voltron2 in a Flp-dependent manner
Depositing lab: Adam Cohen. Depositing organization: Harvard University.
Backbone
  Vector backbone: pAAV
  Vector type: AAV
Growth in bacteria
  Bacterial resistance: Ampicillin, 100 μg/mL
  Growth temperature: 30°C
  Growth strain: NEB Stable
  Copy number: High Copy
Gene/Insert
  Gene/Insert name: Voltron2
  Species: Synthetic
  Promoter: EF1a
  Tag / fusion protein: Halo tag
  Cloning method: Gibson Cloning
  Sequencing primers: 5′ EF1a_F; 3′ WPRE_R
Resource information
  A portion of this plasmid was derived from a plasmid made by: Eric Schreiter; Ahmed Abdelfattah
Terms and licenses: Academic/Nonprofit Terms; Industry Terms: Not Available to Industry
How to cite: HT142_pAAV_EF1a_fDiO_Voltron2 was a gift from Adam Cohen (Addgene plasmid # 208607 ; http://n2t.net/addgene:208607 ; RRID:Addgene_208607)
