[The description below was written by a language model from this plasmid's Addgene catalogue record and pLannotate feature annotations shown in this document.]
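Description:
HT142_pAAV_EF1a_fDiO_Voltron2 is an AAV transfer plasmid (pAAV backbone, about 7.4 kb) built to express the chemigenetic voltage indicator Voltron2 only in cells that contain Flp recombinase. It is propagated in E. coli through a high-copy ColE1/pUC-type origin and selected with ampicillin via the β-lactamase gene. An f1 phage origin is also present in the backbone. The expression cassette lies between AAV2 inverted terminal repeats, which direct replication and packaging of the intervening DNA into recombinant AAV particles. The annotation detects a full ITR on the 3′ side but only short ITR fragments on the 5′ side. This is common for these structured repeats in sequencing-derived records and fits with the use of a recombination-deficient host strain.

Within the ITRs, the human EF-1α promoter provides strong constitutive transcription and is followed by an fDIO (Flp-dependent, double-inverted) cassette. The Voltron2 coding sequence sits on the reverse strand relative to the promoter, between oppositely oriented FRT sites, so no functional transcript is made until Flp inverts the insert into the sense orientation. The annotated parts of the insert are the HaloTag domain, which covalently binds chloroalkane-linked fluorescent dye ligands, and a short KCNJ2 (Kir2.1)-derived fragment, probably a membrane-trafficking or export motif. The roughly 700 bp between HaloTag and the second FRT site is unannotated and presumably encodes the voltage-sensing rhodopsin portion of Voltron2. Downstream, a WPRE enhances transcript stability and expression, and the human growth hormone polyadenylation signal terminates the message. The construct is suited to viral delivery for voltage imaging in Flp-defined cell populations.
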