Features (pLannotate 1.2.2; 19 found; start..end, strand, type, name):
     12..39      +  repeat_region  AAV2 ITR (fragment): inverted terminal repeat of adeno-associated virus serotype 2 inverted
     68..95      +  repeat_region  AAV2 ITR (fragment): inverted terminal repeat of adeno-associated virus serotype 2 inverted
    158..224     +  CDS            small t antigen (fragment): SV40 (simian virus 40) small t antigen
    231..1409    +  promoter       EF-1α promoter: strong constitutive promoter for human elongation factor EF-1α
   1416..1433    +  misc_feature   MCS (fragment): pUC18/19 multiple cloning site
   1453..1500    +  protein_bind   FRT: FLP-mediated recombination occurs in the 8-bp core sequence TCTAGAAA (Turan and Bode, 2011). FLP recombinase from the Saccharomyces cerevisiae 2μ plasmid
   1671..1730    -  CDS            KCNJ2 (fragment): KCNJ2_HUMAN - Also known as IRK1. Experimental evidence at protein level: Swiss-Prot protein existence level 1. Probably participates in establishing action potential waveform and excitability of neuronal and muscle tissues. Inward rectifier potassium channels are characterized by a greater tendency to allow potassium to flow into the cell rather than out of it. Their voltage dependence is regulated by the concentration of extracellular potassium; as external potassium is raised, the voltage range of the channel opening shifts to more positive voltages. The inward rectification is mainly due t
   1743..2624    -  CDS            HaloTag®: modified bacterial dehalogenase that forms covalent bonds with chloroalkane derivatives
   3350..3397    -  protein_bind   FRT: FLP-mediated recombination occurs in the 8-bp core sequence TCTAGAAA (Turan and Bode, 2011). FLP recombinase from the Saccharomyces cerevisiae 2μ plasmid
   3551..4139    +  misc_feature   WPRE: woodchuck hepatitis virus posttranscriptional regulatory element
   4171..4647    +  polyA_signal   hGH poly(A) signal: human growth hormone polyadenylation signal
   4687..4827    +  repeat_region  AAV2 ITR: inverted terminal repeat of adeno-associated virus serotype 2 inverted
   4832..4883    -  misc_feature   bom (fragment): basis of mobility region from pBR322
   4902..5357    +  rep_origin     f1 ori (sequence partly withheld): f1 bacteriophage origin of replication; arrow indicates direction of (+) strand synthesis
   5358..5407    -  misc_feature   bom (fragment): basis of mobility region from pBR322
   5509..5544    -  CDS            rop (fragment): Rop protein, which maintains plasmids at low copy number; rop
   5639..5743    +  promoter       AmpR promoter: bla
   5744..6604    +  CDS            AmpR: β-lactamase; bla; confers resistance to ampicillin, carbenicillin, and related antibiotics
   6775..7363    +  rep_origin     ori: high-copy-number ColE1/pMB1/pBR322/pUC origin of replication
>Addgene plasmid #208607 | HT142_pAAV_EF1a_fDiO_Voltron2 | addgene full sequence | sequence record 414425 | Addgene NGS Result
CCTGCAGGCAGCTGCGCGCTCGCTCGCTCACTGAGGCCGCCCGGGCGTCGGGCGACCTTTGGTCGCCCGG
CCTCAGTGAGCGAGCGAGCGCGCAGAGAGGGAGTGGCCAACTCCATCACTAGGGGTTCCTGCGGCCGCAC
GCGTAAGCTTTGCAAAGATGGATAAAGTTTTAAACAGAGAGGAATCTTTGCAGCTAATGGACCTTCTAGG
TCTTGAAAGGAGTGGGAATTGGCTCCGGTGCCCGTCAGTGGGCAGAGCGCACATCGCCCACAGTCCCCGA
GAAGTTGGGGGGAGGGGTCGGCAATTGAACCGGTGCCTAGAGAAGGTGGCGCGGGGTAAACTGGGAAAGT
GATGTCGTGTACTGGCTCCGCCTTTTTCCCGAGGGTGGGGGAGAACCGTATATAAGTGCAGTAGTCGCCG
TGAACGTTCTTTTTCGCAACGGGTTTGCCGCCAGAACACAGGTAAGTGCCGTGTGTGGTTCCCGCGGGCC
TGGCCTCTTTACGGGTTATGGCCCTTGCGTGCCTTGAATTACTTCCACCTGGCTGCAGTACGTGATTCTT
GATCCCGAGCTTCGGGTTGGAAGTGGGTGGGAGAGTTCGAGGCCTTGCGCTTAAGGAGCCCCTTCGCCTC
GTGCTTGAGTTGAGGCCTGGCCTGGGCGCTGGGGCCGCCGCGTGCGAATCTGGTGGCACCTTCGCGCCTG
TCTCGCTGCTTTCGATAAGTCTCTAGCCATTTAAAATTTTTGATGACCTGCTGCGACGCTTTTTTTCTGG
CAAGATAGTCTTGTAAATGCGGGCCAAGATCTGCACACTGGTATTTCGGTTTTTGGGGCCGCGGGCGGCG
ACGGGGCCCGTGCGTCCCAGCGCACATGTTCGGCGAGGCGGGGCCTGCGAGCGCGGCCACCGAGAATCGG
ACGGGGGTAGTCTCAAGCTGGCCGGCCTGCTCTGGTGCCTGGCCTCGCGCCGCCGTGTATCGCCCCGCCC
TGGGCGGCAAGGCTGGCCCGGTCGGCACCAGTTGCGTGAGCGGAAAGATGGCCGCTTCCCGGCCCTGCTG
CAGGGAGCTCAAAATGGAGGACGCGGCGCTCGGGAGAGCGGGCGGGTGAGTCACCCACACAAAGGAAAAG
GGCCTTTCCGTCCTCAGCCGTCGCTTCATGTGACTCCACGGAGTACCGGGCGCCGTCCAGGCACCTCGAT
TAGTTCTCGAGCTTTTGGAGTACGTCGTCTTTAGGTTGGGGGGAGGGGTTTTATGCGATGGAGTTTCCCC
ACACTGAGTGGGTGGAGACTGAAGTTAGGCCAGCTTGGCACTTGATGTAATTCTCCTTGGAATTTGCCCT
TTTTGAGTTTGGATCTTGGTTCATTCTCAAGCCTCAGACAGTGGTTCAAAGTTTTTTTCTTCCATTTCAG
GTGTCGTGAGGTACCGGATCCTCTAGAGTCGACGGCTGTGGGCCCGTAACAAGAAGTTCCTATTCCGAAG
TTCCTATTCTCTAGAAAGTATAGGAACTTCATCAAAATAGGAAGACCAATGCTTCACCATCGACCCGAAT
TGCCAAGCATCACCATCGACAGAAGTTCCTATTCCGAAGTTCCTATTCTTCAAAAGGTATAGGAACTTCG
CCTCAAAGCCGCGTGACGAGCTAGTTACGGCGCGCCTTACACCTCGTTCTCGTAGCAGAACACGTTGATG
TCGATCTGGTCCAGGGGGATGTACTCGCCCTCGCTGGTGATCCTGCTCTTAGTGGTTGGCTCGCCGGAAA
TCTCGAGCGTCGACAGCCAGCGCGCGATCTCGCTGCCGATCAGGTCCGGGTTGTCTTCTTGCAGCAGATT
CAGACCCGGGCCGATGTCCACAGCCTTGCAGTTAGGCAGGCTTTTGGCCAGGCGAGCGGCTTCGGCCGGT
GGGATCAGAACGCCTGGGGTGCCCCAGAACAGCAGCTTCGGGACAGGGGACTGGTGCAGCCAGTCCATGT
ATTCTTCGACCAGCGCGACGATGTTCGCTGGCTCACCGGCGATTGGCAGCTCGTTTGGGAAGCGCCACAG
TGGCTCGCGGTCAACAGGATTCAGGAACGGCTCGCGGTAATGGTCCATCTCGACTTCAGTCAGCGGGCGG
ACGACACCCATCGGCAGCGTACCCTCGATAAAAACGTTCTGATCGATGATCAGCTTGCGGCCGACGTCGG
TGGTGCGGAAGGCCTGGAAGGTCTCGCGGGCAAATTCTGGCCATTCGTCCCAGGTCGGGATAGGGCGGAT
GAACTCCATAAATGCAATACCTTTGACGCGCTCTGGATTGCGCTTGGCCCAGTGGAAACCCAGAGCGGAG
CCCCAGTCGTGAATGACCAGGACGACCTCTTCCAGACCCAGGGCTTCGATGAAGGCATCCATGAAGCGGA
CGTGGTCGTCGAAGAAATAACCCAGGTCTGGTTTGTCGGATTTGCCCATACCGATCAGGTCTGGAGCAAT
GCAGCGATGGGTCGGTGCAACATGCGGGATGATGTTGCGCCACACGTAGGAGGAGGTCGGGTTACCGTGC
AGGAACAGCACAGGGGTGCCATCGCGCGGACCAACATCGACGTAGTGCATGCGCTCGCCCAGGACTTCCA
CATAATGGGGGTCGAATGGAAAGCCAGTACCGATCTTGAAGATAGTCTCATGGGCAATGAGGCACCCCAT
TCCAAACAGTGGCTTAGCGAGCACATCCAGGATTCCCATGAGAATGGCCTCATTGTCGACGGACAGCACG
CCACTACCAGACCCGAAAGCCCACACGACAGGATAAAACACCCAGAGGATTGACAGGAAGACGAGCAGAC
TGACATAGGAGCTATGGTACTCGGGGCTTTTCTTCAGATCGTCTTTCCAAGTGGCGTTATACATCCCGTA
TGTCAGGACTGCCTGCATCACACATCCAGCGATAAAGTACACCCATTTGAACTTGTGTTCATCCTCGAAG
TCGCCCAGAATACCAAACACGATCATGAAAATGTCTGCGCCGATGACCCAAGAAATCATCACTCCGCCCA
TCTTGGTCATGACGATGAGATCGAGCAGGAGCAGTGGTGTGGTCAGCACCCAGTTAATATATCTTGCGTA
GACCACCTGCCTTTCACCATTCATTGTCAGGTCCTGGTAGTTCACGGCCATTGCATAGTAAGCGGTAGCG
GCGATAGTGCAGATGGCAATGTTGATATAGTATGCGCTCTTCAGCTCTGAAGGCCGAAAGTGCACAGCCA
CTCCAAAAGCAATAGCAGCAGCAGCCATAATAGCAAAGACAATCCACTGTGCAATCATGCCGGTCTCGGT
TTCCACGTCAGCCATGGTGGCGGAGCTAGCTGGCAATTCGTGAGCGTCGGTTGAACAGCGAAGTTCCTAT
ACTTTCTAGAGAATAGGAACTTCGGAATAGGAACTTCCGTTGGGATTCTTCCTATTTTGATCCAAGCATC
ACCATCGACCCTCTAGTCCAGATCTCACCATCGACCCGAAGTTCCTATACCTTTTGAAGAATAGGAACTT
CGGAATAGGAACTTCAATCCCCGCAATAAGCTCCCATCAAGCTTATCGATAATCAACCTCTGGATTACAA
AATTTGTGAAAGATTGACTGGTATTCTTAACTATGTTGCTCCTTTTACGCTATGTGGATACGCTGCTTTA
ATGCCTTTGTATCATGCTATTGCTTCCCGTATGGCTTTCATTTTCTCCTCCTTGTATAAATCCTGGTTGC
TGTCTCTTTATGAGGAGTTGTGGCCCGTTGTCAGGCAACGTGGCGTGGTGTGCACTGTGTTTGCTGACGC
AACCCCCACTGGTTGGGGCATTGCCACCACCTGTCAGCTCCTTTCCGGGACTTTCGCTTTCCCCCTCCCT
ATTGCCACGGCGGAACTCATCGCCGCCTGCCTTGCCCGCTGCTGGACAGGGGCTCGGCTGTTGGGCACTG
ACAATTCCGTGGTGTTGTCGGGGAAATCATCGTCCTTTCCTTGGCTGCTCGCCTATGTTGCCACCTGGAT
TCTGCGCGGGACGTCCTTCTGCTACGTCCCTTCGGCCCTCAATCCAGCGGACCTTCCTTCCCGCGGCCTG
CTGCCGGCTCTGCGGCCTCTTCCGCGTCTTCGCCTTCGCCCTCAGACGAGTCGGATCTCCCTTTGGGCCG
CCTCCCCGCATCGATACCGAGCGCTGCTCGAGAGATCTACGGGTGGCATCCCTGTGACCCCTCCCCAGTG
CCTCTCCTGGCCCTGGAAGTTGCCACTCCAGTGCCCACCAGCCTTGTCCTAATAAAATTAAGTTGCATCA
TTTTGTCTGACTAGGTGTCCTTCTATAATATTATGGGGTGGAGGGGGGTGGTATGGAGCAAGGGGCAAGT
TGGGAAGACAACCTGTAGGGCCTGCGGGGTCTATTGGGAACCAAGCTGGAGTGCAGTGGCACAATCTTGG
CTCACTGCAATCTCCGCCTCCTGGGTTCAAGCGATTCTCCTGCCTCAGCCTCCCGAGTTGTTGGGATTCC
AGGCATGCATGACCAGGCTCAGCTAATTTTTGTTTTTTTGGTAGAGACGGGGTTTCACCATATTGGCCAG
GCTGGTCTCCAACTCCTAATCTCAGGTGATCTACCCACCTTGGCCTCCCAAATTGCTGGGATTACAGGCG
TGAACCACTGCTCCCTTCCCTGTCCTTCTGATTTTGTAGGTAACCACGTGCGGACCGAGCGGCCGCAGGA
ACCCCTAGTGATGGAGTTGGCCACTCCCTCTCTGCGCGCTCGCTCGCTCACTGAGGCCGGGCGACCAAAG
GTCGCCCGACGCCCGGGCTTTGCCCGGGCGGCCTCAGTGAGCGAGCGAGCGCGCAGCTGCCTGCAGGGGC
GCCTGATGCGGTATTTTCTCCTTACGCATCTGTGCGGTATTTCACACCGCATA
[95 nt withheld, positions 4884-4978]
T
[46 nt withheld, positions 4980-5025]
C
[141 nt withheld, positions 5027-5167]
CCTTTGACGTTGGAGTCCACGTTCTTT
[37 nt withheld, positions 5195-5231]
ACTCTATCTCGGGCTATTCTTTTGATTTATAAGGGATTTTGCCGATTTCGGTCTATTGGTTAAAAAATGA
GCTGATTTAACAAAAATTTAACGCGAATTTTAACAAAATATTAACGTTTACAATTTTATGGTGCACTCTC
AGTACAATCTGCTCTGATGCCGCATAGTTAAGCCAGCCCCGACACCCGCCAACACCCGCTGACGCGCCCT
GACGGGCTTGTCTGCTCCCGGCATCCGCTTACAGACAAGCTGTGACCGTCTCCGGGAGCTGCATGTGTCA
GAGGTTTTCACCGTCATCACCGAAACGCGCGAGACGAAAGGGCCTCGTGATACGCCTATTTTTATAGGTT
AATGTCATGATAATAATGGTTTCTTAGACGTCAGGTGGCACTTTTCGGGGAAATGTGCGCGGAACCCCTA
TTTGTTTATTTTTCTAAATACATTCAAATATGTATCCGCTCATGAGACAATAACCCTGATAAATGCTTCA
ATAATATTGAAAAAGGAAGAGTATGAGTATTCAACATTTCCGTGTCGCCCTTATTCCCTTTTTTGCGGCA
TTTTGCCTTCCTGTTTTTGCTCACCCAGAAACGCTGGTGAAAGTAAAAGATGCTGAAGATCAGTTGGGTG
CACGAGTGGGTTACATCGAACTGGATCTCAACAGCGGTAAGATCCTTGAGAGTTTTCGCCCCGAAGAACG
TTTTCCAATGATGAGCACTTTTAAAGTTCTGCTATGTGGCGCGGTATTATCCCGTATTGACGCCGGGCAA
GAGCAACTCGGTCGCCGCATACACTATTCTCAGAATGACTTGGTTGAGTACTCACCAGTCACAGAAAAGC
ATCTTACGGATGGCATGACAGTAAGAGAATTATGCAGTGCTGCCATAACCATGAGTGATAACACTGCGGC
CAACTTACTTCTGACAACGATCGGAGGACCGAAGGAGCTAACCGCTTTTTTGCACAACATGGGGGATCAT
GTAACTCGCCTTGATCGTTGGGAACCGGAGCTGAATGAAGCCATACCAAACGACGAGCGTGACACCACGA
TGCCTGTAGCAATGGCAACAACGTTGCGCAAACTATTAACTGGCGAACTACTTACTCTAGCTTCCCGGCA
ACAATTAATAGACTGGATGGAGGCGGATAAAGTTGCAGGACCACTTCTGCGCTCGGCCCTTCCGGCTGGC
TGGTTTATTGCTGATAAATCTGGAGCCGGTGAGCGTGGGTCTCGCGGTATCATTGCAGCACTGGGGCCAG
ATGGTAAGCCCTCCCGTATCGTAGTTATCTACACGACGGGGAGTCAGGCAACTATGGATGAACGAAATAG
ACAGATCGCTGAGATAGGTGCCTCACTGATTAAGCATTGGTAACTGTCAGACCAAGTTTACTCATATATA
CTTTAGATTGATTTAAAACTTCATTTTTAATTTAAAAGGATCTAGGTGAAGATCCTTTTTGATAATCTCA
TGACCAAAATCCCTTAACGTGAGTTTTCGTTCCACTGAGCGTCAGACCCCGTAGAAAAGATCAAAGGATC
TTCTTGAGATCCTTTTTTTCTGCGCGTAATCTGCTGCTTGCAAACAAAAAAACCACCGCTACCAGCGGTG
GTTTGTTTGCCGGATCAAGAGCTACCAACTCTTTTTCCGAAGGTAACTGGCTTCAGCAGAGCGCAGATAC
CAAATACTGTTCTTCTAGTGTAGCCGTAGTTAGGCCACCACTTCAAGAACTCTGTAGCACCGCCTACATA
CCTCGCTCTGCTAATCCTGTTACCAGTGGCTGCTGCCAGTGGCGATAAGTCGTGTCTTACCGGGTTGGAC
TCAAGACGATAGTTACCGGATAAGGCGCAGCGGTCGGGCTGAACGGGGGGTTCGTGCACACAGCCCAGCT
TGGAGCGAACGACCTACACCGAACTGAGATACCTACAGCGTGAGCTATGAGAAAGCGCCACGCTTCCCGA
AGGGAGAAAGGCGGACAGGTATCCGGTAAGCGGCAGGGTCGGAACAGGAGAGCGCACGAGGGAGCTTCCA
GGGGGAAACGCCTGGTATCTTTATAGTCCTGTCGGGTTTCGCCACCTCTGACTTGAGCGTCGATTTTTGT
GATGCTCGTCAGGGGGGCGGAGCCTATGGAAAAACGCCAGCAACGCGGCCTTTTTACGGTTCCTGGCCTT
TTGCTGGCCTTTTGCTCACATGT
